>Addgene plasmid #174327 | MO70-C-FLAG-hNKD2 | addgene full sequence | sequence record 349813 | Addgene NGS Result
GTAAGGAGAAAATACCGCATCAGGCGCCATTCGCCATTCAGGCTGCGCAACTGTTGGGAAGGGCGATCGG
TGCGGGCCTCTTCGCTATTACGCCAGCGCGTTGACATTGATTATTGACTAGTTATTAATAGTAATCAATT
ACGGGGTCATTAGTTCATAGCCCATATATGGAGTTCCGCGTTACATAACTTACGGTAAATGGCCCGCCTG
GCTGACCGCCCAACGACCCCCGCCCATTGACGTCAATAATGACGTATGTTCCCATAGTAACGCCAATAGG
GACTTTCCATTGACGTCAATGGGTGGAGTATTTACGGTAAACTGCCCACTTGGCAGTACATCAAGTGTAT
CATATGCCAAGTACGCCCCCTATTGACGTCAATGACGGTAAATGGCCCGCCTGGCATTATGCCCAGTACA
TGACCTTATGGGACTTTCCTACTTGGCAGTACATCTACGTATTAGTCATCGCTATTACCATGGTGATGCG
GTTTTGGCAGTACATCAATGGGCGTGGATAGCGGTTTGACTCACGGGGATTTCCAAGTCTCCACCCCATT
GACGTCAATGGGAGTTTGTTTTGGCACCAAAATCAACGGGACTTTCCAAAATGTCGTAACAACTCCGCCC
CATTGACGCAAATGGGCGGTAGGCGTGTACGGTGGGAGGTCTATATAAGCAGAGCTCAATAAAAGAGCCC
ACAACCCCTCACTCGGCGCGCCAGTCCTCCGATAGACTGCGTCGCCCGGGTACCCGTATTCCCAATAAAG
CCTCTTGCTGTTTGCATCCGAATCGTGGACTCGCTGATCCTTGGGAGGGTCTCCTCAGATTGATTGACTG
CCCACCTCGGGGGTCTTTCATTTGGAGGTTCCACCGAGATTTGGAGACCCCTGCCCAGGGACCACCGACC
CCCCCGCCGGGAGGTAAGCTGGCCAGCGGTCGTTTCGTGTCTGTCTCTGTCTTTGTGCGTGTTTGTGCCG
GCATCTAATGTTTGCGCCTGCGTCTGTACTAGTTAGCTAACTAGCTCTGTATCTGGCGGACCCGTGGTGG
AACTGACGAGTTCTGAACACCCGGCCGCAACCCTGGGAGACGTCCCAGGGACTTTGGGGGCCGTTTTTGT
GGCCCGACCTGAGGAAGGGAGTCGATGTGGAATCCGACCCCGTCAGGATATGTGGTTCTGGTAGGAGACG
AGAACCTAAAACAGTTCCCGCCTCCGTCTGAATTTTTGCTTTCGGTTTGGAACCGAAGCCGCGCGTCTTG
TCTGCTGCAGCGCTGCAGCATCGTTCTGTGTTGTCTCTGTCTGACTGTGTTTCTGTATTTGTCTGAAAAT
TAGGGCCAGACTGTTACCACTCCCTTAAGTTTGACCTTAGGTCACTGGAAAGATGTCGAGCGGATCGCTC
ACAACCAGTCGGTAGATGTCAAGAAGAGACGTTGGGTTACCTTCTGCTCTGCAGAATGGCCAACCTTTAA
CGTCGGATGGCCGCGAGACGGCACCTTTAACCGAGACCTCATCACCCAGGTTAAGATCAAGGTCTTTTCA
CCTGGCCCGCATGGACACCCAGACCAGGTCCCCTACATCGTGACCTGGGAAGCCTTGGCTTTTGACCCCC
CTCCCTGGGTCAAGCCCTTTGTACACCCTAAGCCTCCGCCTCCTCTTCCTCCATCCGCCCCGTCTCTCCC
CCTTGAACCTCCTCGTTCGACCCCGCCTCGATCCTCCCTTTATCCAGCCCTCACTCCTTCTCTAGGCGCC
GGAATTAGATCGATCTCTCGAGATGGGGAAACTGCAGTCGAAGCACGCCGCCGCCGCCCGCAAGCGGAGA
GAGAGCCCGGAAGGGGACAGCTTCGTGGCGTCCGCGTACGCGAGCGGCCGCAAAGGCGCGGAGGAAGCGG
AGCGGCGCGCGCGGGACAAGCAGGAGCTGCCCAATGGGGACCCCAAGGAGGGGCCTTTCCGGGAGGACCA
GTGTCCCCTACAGGTGGCACTCCCCGCTGAGAAAGCTGAGGGCCGCGAGCACCCGGGACAACTCCTCAGC
GCAGATGACGGAGAGAGGGCAGCAAACCGCGAGGGCCCACGAGGACCGGGCGGGCAGCGCCTCAACATTG
ACGCACTCCAGTGCGATGTCTCGGTGGAGGAGGACGACCGCCAGGAGTGGACGTTCACGCTCTATGACTT
TGACAACTGCGGGAAGGTCACCAGGGAGGACATGTCCAGCCTCATGCACACCATCTATGAGGTCGTGGAT
GCCTCGGTCAACCACTCCTCGGGCAGCAGCAAGACCCTCCGTGTGAAGCTAACCGTCAGCCCTGAGCCCT
CCAGCAAGAGGAAGGAGGGTCCTCCTGCTGGCCAGGACCGGGAGCCCACCCGTTGCAGGATGGAGGGTGA
ACTGGCAGAGGAGCCAAGGGTGGCTGACAGGAGGTTGTCTGCACACGTCAGGAGGCCCAGTACTGACCCC
CAGCCCTGCTCGGAGCGGGGGCCCTACTGCGTGGACGAGAACACGGAGCGCAGAAACCACTACCTGGACC
TCGCCGGGATTGAGAACTACACGTCCAGATTCGGCCCTGGGTCCCCTCCTGTGCAAGCAAAGCAGGAGCC
CCAGGGCAGGGCCTCGCACCTCCAGGCCCGGTCCCGCTCCCAGGAGCCAGATACACATGCCGTACACCAC
CGCAGGTCACAGGTGCTGGTGGAACACGTCGTGCCAGCCTCGGAGCCTGCTGCCCGGGCCCTGGACACGC
AGCCCCGGCCGAAGGGGCCGGAGAAGCAGTTCCTCAAGTCCCCCAAGGGCTCCGGGAAGCCGCCTGGGGT
GCCAGCCAGCAGCAAGTCCGGGAAAGCCTTCAGCTACTACCTGCCGGCCGTCCTGCCGCCCCAGGCCCCT
CAGGACGGCCACCACCTCCCGCAGCCCCCACCGCCACCCTACGGCCACAAGCGGTACCGCCAAAAGGGCA
GGGAGGGCCACTCGCCACTCAAGGCCCCACACGCTCAGCCTGCCACAGTGGAGCACGAGGTGGTGCGGGA
CCTGCCGCCCACGCCAGCAGGAGAGGGCTACGCGGTGCCAGTGATCCAGCGGCACGAGCACCACCACCAC
CACGAGCACCACCACCACCACCACCACCACCACTTCCACCCGTCCGAATTCTACGTTAACCAGATCGATA
TTGCGGCCGCTGACTACAAGGACGACGATGACAAGTGAGAATTGTCGCGAGTAATTCCGGTTATTTTCCA
CCATATTGCCGTCTTTTGGCAATGTGAGGGCCCGGAAACCTGGCCCTGTCTTCTTGACGAGCATTCCTAG
GGGTCTTTCCCCTCTCGCCAAAGGAATGCAAGGTCTGTTGAATGTCGTGAAGGAAGCAGTTCCTCTGGAA
GCTTCTTGAAGACAAACAACGTCTGTAGCGACCCTTTGCAGGCAGCGGAACCCCCCACCTGGCGACAGGT
GCCTCTGCGGCCAAAAGCCACGTGTATAAGATACACCTGCAAAGGCGGCACAACCCCAGTGCCACGTTGT
GAGTTGGATAGTTGTGGAAAGAGTCAAATGGCTCTCCTCAAGCGTATTCAACAAGGGGCTGAAGGATGCC
CAGAAGGTACCCCATTGTATGGGATCTGATCTGGGGCCTCGGTGCACATGCTTTACATGTGTTTAGTCGA
GGTTAAAAAACGTCTAGGCCCCCCGAACCACGGGGACGTGGTTTTCCTTTGAAAAACACGATGATAATAC
CATGGCCACCACCCAATCGGATCCACCGGTCGCCACCATGGTGAGCAAGGGCGAGGAGCTGTTCACCGGG
GTGGTGCCCATCCTGGTCGAGCTGGACGGCGACGTAAACGGCCACAAGTTCAGCGTGTCCGGCGAGGGCG
AGGGCGATGCCACCTACGGCAAGCTGACCCTGAAGTTCATCTGCACCACCGGCAAGCTGCCCGTGCCCTG
GCCCACCCTCGTGACCACCCTGACCTACGGCGTGCAGTGCTTCAGCCGCTACCCCGACCACATGAAGCAG
CACGACTTCTTCAAGTCCGCCATGCCCGAAGGCTACGTCCAGGAGCGCACCATCTTCTTCAAGGACGACG
GCAACTACAAGACCCGCGCCGAGGTGAAGTTCGAGGGCGACACCCTGGTGAACCGCATCGAGCTGAAGGG
CATCGACTTCAAGGAGGACGGCAACATCCTGGGGCACAAGCTGGAGTACAACTACAACAGCCACAACGTC
TATATCATGGCCGACAAGCAGAAGAACGGCATCAAGGTGAACTTCAAGATCCGCCACAACATCGAGGACG
GCAGCGTGCAGCTCGCCGACCACTACCAGCAGAACACCCCCATCGGCGACGGCCCCGTGCTGCTGCCCGA
CAACCACTACCTGAGCACCCAGTCCGCCCTGAGCAAAGACCCCAACGAGAAGCGCGATCACATGGTCCTG
CTGGAGTTCGTGACCGCCGCCGGGATCACTCTCGGCATGGACGAGCTGTACAAGTAAAGCGGCCGTTAAT
TCTACCGGGTAGGGGAGGCGCTTTTCCCAAGGCAGTCTGGAGCATGCGCTTTAGCAGCCCCGCTGGGCAC
TTGGCGCTACACAAGTGGCCTCTGGCCTCGCACACATTCCACATCCACCGGTAGGCGCCAACCGGCTCCG
TTCTTTGGTGGCCCCTTCGCGCCACCTTCTACTCCTCCCCTAGTCAGGAAGTTCCCCCCCGCCCCGCAGC
TCGCGTCGTGCAGGACGTGACAAATGGAAGTAGCACGTCTCACTAGTCTCGTGCAGATGGACAGCACCGC
TGAGCAATGGAAGCGGGTAGGCCTTTGGGGCAGCGGCCAATAGCAGCTTTGCTCCTTCGCTTTCTGGGCT
CAGAGGCTGGGAAGGGGTGGGTCCGGGGGCGGGCTCAGGGGCGGGCTCAGGGGCGGGGCGGGCGCCCGAA
GGTCCTCCGGAGGCCCGGCATTCTGCACGCTTCAAAAGCGCACGTCTGCCGCGCTGTTCTCCTCTTCCTC
ATCTCCGGGCCTTTCGACCTGCAGCCCAAGCTTACCATGACCGAGTACAAGCCCACGGTGCGCCTCGCCA
CCCGCGACGACGTCCCCAGGGCCGTACGCACCCTCGCCGCCGCGTTCGCCGACTACCCCGCCACGCGCCA
CACCGTCGATCCGGACCGCCACATCGAGCGGGTCACCGAGCTGCAAGAACTCTTCCTCACGCGCGTCGGG
CTCGACATCGGCAAGGTGTGGGTCGCGGACGACGGCGCCGCGGTGGCGGTCTGGACCACGCCGGAGAGCG
TCGAAGCGGGGGCGGTGTTCGCCGAGATCGGCCCGCGCATGGCCGAGTTGAGCGGTTCCCGGCTGGCCGC
GCAGCAACAGATGGAAGGCCTCCTGGCGCCGCACCGGCCCAAGGAGCCCGCGTGGTTCCTGGCCACCGTC
GGCGTCTCGCCCGACCACCAGGGCAAGGGTCTGGGCAGCGCCGTCGTGCTCCCCGGAGTGGAGGCGGCCG
AGCGCGCCGGGGTGCCCGCCTTCCTGGAGACCTCCGCGCCCCGCAACCTCCCCTTCTACGAGCGGCTCGG
CTTCACCGTCACCGCCGACGTCGAGGTGCCCGAAGGACCGCGCACCTGGTGCATGACCCGCAAGCCCGGT
GCCTGACGCCCGCCCCACGACCCGCAGCGCCCGACCGAAAGGAGCGCACGACCCCATGCATCCGATAAAA
TAAAAGATTTTATTTAGTCTCCAGAAAAAGGGGGGAATGAAAGACCCCACCTGTAGGTTTGGCAAGCTAG
CTTAAGTAACGCCATTTTGCAAGGCATGGAAAATACATAACTGAGAATAGAGAAGTTCAGATCAAGGTTA
GGAACAGAGAGACAGCAGAATATGGGCCAAACAGGATATCTGTGGTAAGCAGTTCCTGCCCCGGCTCAGG
GCCAAGAACAGATGGTCCCCAGATGCGGTCCCGCCCTCAGCAGTTTCTAGAGAACCATCAGATGTTTCCA
GGGTGCCCCAAGGACCTGAAATGACCCTGTGCCTTATTTGAACTAACCAATCAGTTCGCTTCTCGCTTCT
GTTCGCGCGCTTCTGCTCCCCGAGCTCAATAAAAGAGCCCACAACCCCTCACTCGGCGCGCCAGTCCTCC
GATAGACTGCGTCGCCCGGGTACCCGTGTATCCAATAAACCCTCTTGCAGTTGCATCCGACTTGTGGTCT
CGCTGTTCCTTGGGAGGGTCTCCTCTGAGTGATTGACTACCCGTCAGCGGGGGTCTTTCATGGGTAACAG
TTTCTTGAAGTTGGAGAACAACATTCTGAGGGTAGGAGTCGAATATTAAGTAATCCTGACTCAATTAGCC
ACTGTTTTGAATCCACATACTCCAATACTCCTGAAATAGTTCATTATGGACAGCGCAGAAAGAGCTGGGG
AGAATTGTGAAATTGTTATCCGCTCACAATTCCACACAACATACGAGCCGGAAGCATAAAGTGTAAAGCC
TGGGGTGCCTAATGAGTGAGCTAACTCACATTAATTGCGTTGCGCTCACTGCCCGCTTTCCAGTCGGGAA
ACCTGTCGTGCCAGCTGCATTAATGAATCGGCCAACGCGCGGGGAGAGGCGGTTTGCGTATTGGGCGCTC
TTCCGCTTCCTCGCTCACTGACTCGCTGCGCTCGGTCGTTCGGCTGCGGCGAGCGGTATCAGCTCACTCA
AAGGCGGTAATACGGTTATCCACAGAATCAGGGGATAACGCAGGAAAGAACATGTGAGCAAAAGGCCAGC
AAAAGGCCAGGAACCGTAAAAAGGCCGCGTTGCTGGCGTTTTTCCATAGGCTCCGCCCCCCTGACGAGCA
TCACAAAAATCGACGCTCAAGTCAGAGGTGGCGAAACCCGACAGGACTATAAAGATACCAGGCGTTTCCC
CCTGGAAGCTCCCTCGTGCGCTCTCCTGTTCCGACCCTGCCGCTTACCGGATACCTGTCCGCCTTTCTCC
CTTCGGGAAGCGTGGCGCTTTCTCATAGCTCACGCTGTAGGTATCTCAGTTCGGTGTAGGTCGTTCGCTC
CAAGCTGGGCTGTGTGCACGAACCCCCCGTTCAGCCCGACCGCTGCGCCTTATCCGGTAACTATCGTCTT
GAGTCCAACCCGGTAAGACACGACTTATCGCCACTGGCAGCAGCCACTGGTAACAGGATTAGCAGAGCGA
GGTATGTAGGCGGTGCTACAGAGTTCTTGAAGTGGTGGCCTAACTACGGCTACACTAGAAGAACAGTATT
TGGTATCTGCGCTCTGCTGAAGCCAGTTACCTTCGGAAAAAGAGTTGGTAGCTCTTGATCCGGCAAACAA
ACCACCGCTGGTAGCGGTGGTTTTTTTGTTTGCAAGCAGCAGATTACGCGCAGAAAAAAAGGATCTCAAG
AAGATCCTTTGATCTTTTCTACGGGGTCTGACGCTCAGTGGAACGAAAACTCACGTTAAGGGATTTTGGT
CATGAGATTATCAAAAAGGATCTTCACCTAGATCCTTTTAAATTAAAAATGAAGTTTTAAATCAATCTAA
AGTATATATGAGTAAACTTGGTCTGACAGTTACCAATGCTTAATCAGTGAGGCACCTATCTCAGCGATCT
GTCTATTTCGTTCATCCATAGTTGCCTGACTCCCCGTCGTGTAGATAACTACGATACGGGAGGGCTTACC
ATCTGGCCCCAGTGCTGCAATGATACCGCGAGACCCACGCTCACCGGCTCCAGATTTATCAGCAATAAAC
CAGCCAGCCGGAAGGGCCGAGCGCAGAAGTGGTCCTGCAACTTTATCCGCCTCCATCCAGTCTATTAATT
GTTGCCGGGAAGCTAGAGTAAGTAGTTCGCCAGTTAATAGTTTGCGCAACGTTGTTGCCATTGCTACAGG
CATCGTGGTGTCACGCTCGTCGTTTGGTATGGCTTCATTCAGCTCCGGTTCCCAACGATCAAGGCGAGTT
ACATGATCCCCCATGTTGTGCAAAAAAGCGGTTAGCTCCTTCGGTCCTCCGATCGTTGTCAGAAGTAAGT
TGGCCGCAGTGTTATCACTCATGGTTATGGCAGCACTGCATAATTCTCTTACTGTCATGCCATCCGTAAG
ATGCTTTTCTGTGACTGGTGAGTACTCAACCAAGTCATTCTGAGAATAGTGTATGCGGCGACCGAGTTGC
TCTTGCCCGGCGTCAATACGGGATAATACCGCGCCACATAGCAGAACTTTAAAAGTGCTCATCATTGGAA
AACGTTCTTCGGGGCGAAAACTCTCAAGGATCTTACCGCTGTTGAGATCCAGTTCGATGTAACCCACTCG
TGCACCCAACTGATCTTCAGCATCTTTTACTTTCACCAGCGTTTCTGGGTGAGCAAAAACAGGAAGGCAA
AATGCCGCAAAAAAGGGAATAAGGGCGACACGGAAATGTTGAATACTCATACTCTTCCTTTTTCAATATT
ATTGAAGCATTTATCAGGGTTATTGTCTCATGAGCGGATACATATTTGAATGTATTTAGAAAAATAAACA
AATAGGGGTTCCGCGCACATTTCCCCGAAAAGTGCCACCTGACGTCTAAGAAACCATTATTATCATGACA
TTAACCTATAAAAATAGGCGTATCACGAGGCCCTTTCGTCTCGCGCGTTTCGGTGATGACGGTGAAAACC
TCTGACACATGCAGCTCCCGGAGACGGTCACAGCTTGTCTGTAAGCGGATGCCGGGAGCAGACAAGCCCG
TCAGGGCGCGTCAGCGGGTGTTGGCGGGTGTCGGGGCTGGCTTAACTATGCGGCATCAGAGCAGATTGTA
CTGAGAGTGCACCATATGCGGTGTGAAATACCGCACAGATGC
Features (pLannotate 1.2.2; 22 found; start..end, strand, type, name):
     30..97      -  CDS            lacZα (fragment): LacZα fragment of β-galactosidase; lacZ fragment
    103..482     +  enhancer       CMV enhancer: human cytomegalovirus immediate early enhancer
    483..686     +  promoter       CMV promoter: human cytomegalovirus (CMV) immediate early promoter
    687..862     +  LTR            5' LTR (truncated): truncated long terminal repeat from Moloney murine sarcoma virus
    926..1267    +  misc_feature   MESV Ψ: packaging signal of murine embryonic stem cell virus
   1334..1750    +  CDS            gag (truncated): truncated Moloney murine leukemia virus (MMLV) gag gene lacking the start codon
   1773..3125    +  CDS            NKD2: NKD2_HUMAN - Experimental evidence at protein level: Swiss-Prot protein existence level 1. Cell autonomous antagonist of the canonical Wnt signaling pathway. May activate a second Wnt signaling pathway that controls planar cell polarity (By similarity). Required for processing of TGFA and for targeting of TGFA to the basolateral membrane of polarized epithelial cells. From Homo sapiens (Human).
   3165..3185    +  CDS            FLAG (fragment): FLAG® epitope tag, followed by an enterokinase cleavage site
   3246..3707    +  misc_feature   IRES: internal ribosome entry site (IRES) of the encephalomyocarditis virus (EMCV)
   3748..4467    +  CDS            EGFP: the original enhanced GFP (Yang et al., 1996) mammalian codon-optimized
   4487..4986    +  promoter       PGK promoter: mouse phosphoglycerate kinase 1 promoter
   5007..5606    +  CDS            PuroR: puromycin N-acetyltransferase; pac from Streptomyces alboniger; confers resistance to puromycin
   5707..6221    +  LTR            3' LTR: 3' long terminal repeat from murine embryonic stem cell virus
   6383..6399    -  protein_bind   lac operator: The lac repressor binds to the lac operator to inhibit transcription in E. coli. This inhibition can be relieved by adding lactose or isopropyl-β-D-thiogalactopyranoside (IPTG). lac repressor encoded by lacI
   6407..6437    -  promoter       lac promoter: promoter for the E. coli lac operon
   6452..6473    -  protein_bind   CAP binding site: CAP binding activates transcription in the presence of cAMP. E. coli catabolite activator protein
   6486..6578    -  CDS            lacI (fragment): lac repressor; lacI; The lac repressor binds to the lac operator to inhibit transcription in E. coli. This inhibition can be relieved by adding lactose or isopropyl-β-D-thiogalactopyranoside (IPTG).
   6761..7349    -  rep_origin     ori: high-copy-number ColE1/pMB1/pBR322/pUC origin of replication
   7520..8380    -  CDS            AmpR: β-lactamase; bla; confers resistance to ampicillin, carbenicillin, and related antibiotics
   8381..8485    -  promoter       AmpR promoter: bla
   8580..8615    +  CDS            rop (fragment): Rop protein, which maintains plasmids at low copy number; rop
   8717..24      +  misc_feature   bom (fragment) (across the origin): basis of mobility region from pBR322
