[The description below was written by a language model from this plasmid's Addgene catalogue record and pLannotate feature annotations shown in this document.]
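Description:
MO70-C-FLAG-hNKD2 is a gammaretroviral mammalian expression plasmid of about 8.8 kb, built on the pMO70 backbone, that carries the human NKD2 (Naked2) cDNA with a C-terminal FLAG epitope supplied by the vector. It is propagated in E. coli through a high-copy ColE1/pUC-type origin and selected with ampicillin via the β-lactamase gene. Short lacZα, lacI, rop and bom fragments in the annotation are remnants of the bacterial cloning backbone with no evident role in the construct.

The viral cassette begins with a hybrid 5′ end in which the CMV immediate-early enhancer and promoter sit directly upstream of a truncated 5′ LTR, an arrangement that drives strong transcription of the viral genomic RNA in transfected packaging cells. This is followed by the MESV Ψ packaging signal and a truncated, start-codon-less MMLV gag segment, which together promote encapsidation of the transcript. The NKD2 coding sequence, inserted between XhoI and EcoRI sites, is followed by the FLAG tag and then an EMCV IRES and EGFP, so the tagged protein and the fluorescent reporter are translated from the same transcript and GFP marks expressing cells. A separate mouse PGK promoter drives puromycin N-acetyltransferase for drug selection of transduced cells, and an MESV-derived 3′ LTR closes the provirus.

The construct is suited to producing retrovirus for stable delivery of FLAG-tagged NKD2 into mammalian cells, with sorting by GFP or selection by puromycin and detection or pull-down through the FLAG epitope. The associated work concerns the role of NKD2 in ORAI1 trafficking and calcium entry in T cells.
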