Addgene plasmid #174327: MO70-C-FLAG-hNKD2
Purpose: encodes human NKD2 cDNA with a C-terminal FLAG tag in retroviral expression vector. Encodes GFP from IRES site and puromycin resistance
Depositing lab: Sonal Srikanth. Depositing organization: University of California, Los Angeles (UCLA). Publication: NKD2 mediates stimulation-dependent ORAI1 trafficking to augment Ca(2+) entry in T cells. Wu B, Woo JS, Vila P, Jew M, Leung J, Sun Z, Srikanth S, Gwack Y. Cell Rep. 2021 Aug 24;36(8):109603. doi: 10.1016/j.celrep.2021.109603. PubMed 34433025.
Backbone
  Vector backbone: pMO70
  Backbone size w/o insert (bp): 7480
  Vector type: Mammalian Expression, Retroviral
  Selectable markers: Puromycin
Growth in bacteria
  Bacterial resistance: Ampicillin, 100 μg/mL
  Growth temperature: 37°C
  Growth strain: NEB Stable
  Copy number: High Copy
Gene/Insert
  Gene/Insert name: Homo sapiens NKD inhibitor of WNT signaling pathway 2 (alt name: NKD2)
  Species: H. sapiens (human)
  Insert size (bp): 1355
  GenBank ID: NM_033120.4
  Entrez Gene: NKD2 (a.k.a. Naked2)
  Promoter: CMV
  Tag / fusion protein: FLAG Tag (C terminal on backbone)
  Cloning method: Restriction Enzyme; 5′ cloning site XhoI (not destroyed); 3′ cloning site EcoR1 (not destroyed)
  Sequencing primers: 5′ CMV-F
Terms and licenses: Academic/Nonprofit Terms; Industry Terms: Not Available to Industry
How to cite: MO70-C-FLAG-hNKD2 was a gift from Sonal Srikanth (Addgene plasmid # 174327 ; http://n2t.net/addgene:174327 ; RRID:Addgene_174327)
